>Addgene plasmid #132956 | pYZ694 | addgene full sequence | sequence record 307975 | Addgene NGS Result
AGCGCCCAATACGCAAACCGCCTCTCCCCGCGCGTTGGCCGATTCATTAATGCAGCTGGCACGACAGGTT
TCCCGACTGGAAAGCGGGCAGTGAGCGCAACGCAATTAATGTGAGTTAGCTCACTCATTAGGCACCCCAG
GCTTTACACTTTATGCTTCCGGCTCGTATGTTGTGTGGAATTGTGAGCGGATAACAATTTCACACAGGAA
ACAGCTATGACCATGATTACGCCAAGCGCGCAATTAACCCTCACTAAAGGGAACAAAAGCTGGAGCTCGG
ATCCACTAGTAACGGCCGCCAGTGTGCTGGAATTCGCCCTTCCTTTTGCTTATGTTGGTGGTAGTTGGCA
TGCGTAGACTGATGACTAGTCAGCAAGGAGCGTAGAACAGTCACACTCGTTATATATGTGCTTCCAAGAA
AACTCAAGAATTTACCATTAGCAAACACTTTTTTGAAATGTTAGACATTTAAATGACGAAGGCATATAGA
AGCTTTGAATAGGTGTTGTAAAGTGTTGATTTATGTGACGCTGAGGGTGCGCATGAAAGGAATGTTGGGT
CACGATTATTAAACAGTTTGCTAGCTTGGACACTTGAGTATTGGAAGTTGTTGAATTCTAAAAAACTTTC
AGTTGATTTGAATAGTTGCTGTTGCCAAAAAACATAACCTGTACCGAAGAAAATTTCTACTGTTGTAGAT
GCGGCCGCCCTGTCACCGGATGTGCTTTCCGGTCTGATGAGTCCGTGAGGACGAAACAGGGGTACCGTGG
GGATCCTCTAGAGTCGACCTGAAGGGCGAATTCTGCAGGAATTCGATATCAAGCTTATCGATACCGTCGA
CCTCGAGGGGGGGCCCGGTACCCAATTCGCCCTATAGTGAGTCGTATTACGCGCGCTCACTGGCCGTCGT
TTTACAACGTCGTGACTGGGAAAACCCTGGCGTTACCCAACTTAATCGCCTTGCAGCACATCCCCCTTTC
GCCAGCTGGCGTAATAGCGAAGAGGCCCGCACCGATCGCCCTTCCCAACAGTTGCGCAGCCTGAATGGCG
AATGG
[124 nt withheld, positions 1056-1179]
C
[91 nt withheld, positions 1181-1271]
A
[49 nt withheld, positions 1273-1321]
CCTTTGACGTTGGAGTCCACGTTCTTT
[37 nt withheld, positions 1349-1385]
ACCCTATCTCGGTCTATTCTTTTGATTTATAAGGGATTTTGCCGATTTCGGCCTATTGGTTAAAAAATGA
GCTGATTTAACAAAAATTTAACGCGAATTTTAACAAAATATTAACGTTTACAATTTAGCTTGTGATATTG
ACGAAACTTTTTGACATCTAATTTATTCTGTTCCAACACCAATGTTTATAACCAAGTTTTATCTTGTTTG
TCTACATGGTATTTTACATTCATCTACATACATCTTTCATTGGCTTTGTACATAGTTATCATTACAAGTC
TAAAAAAATTCACTCTTTTCTTATTCAATGTCAATCCAAGAGAAAAGATTGTGGTAATGTTGTAGGAGCA
TGTTTAATAAATTACTATAGCAAATTACTTTTTATTCCCAAGGTGTTTATCTATAATAGTTAATATTTTA
GTCGCTACATAAAATTTTACCAAAGAGTACTTGTATACTAATTCTAAATGCCTTCTGACATAAAACGCCT
AGGAAAACAAACGCAAACAAGGCATCGACTTTTTCAATAACCAACCAAAAAAATTTTACATTAGTCTTTT
TTTAATGCTGAGAAAGTCTTTGCTGATATGCCTTCCAACCAGCTTCTCTATATCTCTTGGCTTCGACAAC
AGGATTACGACCAGCTCCATAGACTCCACGACCAACAATGATGATATCGCTACCGCAGTTTACAATCACT
TCTTCAGGAGTACGATATTGCTGTCCCAGCCCGTCTCCTTTAACATCCAAGCCGATACCAGGGGACATAG
TTATGTAGTCGCTTTGAAGGTTAGGAAATCGACGACCAGCTATAAAGCCAAAGCAAAAATCGGTATGCTT
CTCAAACCATTCTAAGGTTTTCTCTGTGTAGGAACCAGTAGCCAAAGAGCCTTTGGAAGACATTTCAGCC
AAAAGCAAGAGTCCACGTCCCAAAGGTAAACCAACTTCTTTGAGGCCTTGTATAATACCCTCGCCTGGCA
CTGTATGGCAATTTGTGATATGAGCCCAAGAAGCAATTTTGTACACACCAGATGCATATTGTAGCTTGAC
GGTATTTCCAATGTCTGCGAATTTGCGATCCTCAAAGATAAGAAAACGATGCTTTTTACCTAAGGCCACC
AGTTTTTCTACCATATCCTGGTCGAAATCCTCGACAACGTCAATATGTGTCTTGATAACACAGACATAGG
GTCCAATTTTATCTACCAATTCTAAGATTTCGGATTTCTTCGTCAAATCGACCGCGACTGACAAGTTGCT
TTGCTTTTCTTCCATCAAAGCCAACAATTCCTTGGCAATGGGATTTTTCATCCCCTCAGCTCTAGCTGAA
TAGCTTTGAAATACTCTAGCATCCATAACTTTGCTTTTAAACCTTTAATTTCGATCCAAGCAAAAAAGAG
GTTCTTGGTAGGACAATACGGTAAGAAAACACGACATGTGCAGAGATGCCGACGAAGCATAGTTAAACTG
GGATGGTAAAATCAATTAAGAATTTATAAAGACAAAATTGTATAAGTCTCTAAAACATCTTAATTATACC
TCACAGAACTATCTAAAATATATTCACAAAGTGCAAACATTATCATGAAAAAGAACCATTTTAATTTAAA
GCAAGGGCATTAAGGCTTATTTACAGAATTTCTTACTTTTGTAAAGATTATAAGGCTGATTATCTTTTTC
ACCATGCCAAAAATTACACAAGATAGAATGGATGTTTGAAATTAAACGTGAGTATACAAACAAATACACT
AGGTAAATCGAAACATTTTTTTCTCCATTAAGTAACAAATTCCTATTTAGAGAAAGAATGCTGAGTAGAT
TAAATAATCTATACAAACTTTTTTAACACAAATGCATACATATAGCCAGTGGGATTTGTAGCTAGTCGAT
CGACTCTAGAGGAAATTCGAGTCTAACTCCTTAACCACTCGGACATAGTGACTTATCTGACACTCATTGT
AAATTAATATATATATAGGCATTTTGTTTAGTTAAAGGTACTTAAGTAATTAGTATAAACGAACCAATTT
TATAATCAGGAAGTTAAGTGAATGGTAGCACATGTCGTAAAAATTGTGAATTTTTATTGAATAATATTTT
AAATACAAGCCTTTCTAGACTAGGTATACTCATAAACATATATGAGCAAAAGGATAGAGGAGATTACATT
GCATCTTCTACAAATTTATTTATTGCCCTTTACTGAAAAATTAAATAATGAGTACTAAATGATAAAAAGC
GCTCAGTACAAGAAAGATTGCAAAAATATTGCATTCTTCATGAATTAAAGTTGCATATAAGGCATATTGA
AAGTAATAGTACTAAAACAGCAGTTAGCGAAAATTAATAGAATTATATTCGCAAGACAATTGTGACATTA
AATTAAAAAATTGTAGAATTTTTACTATCCTCTTTAACGCCATGAGCCTTTATAAAAAGGTTAAATTAGT
TTTAACATTCTTTTTTTGAGTAAGAGTTTACAATTTATCAAAACCTGTGTTATTATATTCATTAGTTTCA
ATTTATTAGCATCTAGAGAAAAATCAATTGGCAGTTACATTGTTGGAATTTATGAAGAAAAAGAATCTAC
AACGGAGAATAAGTTGCTGATCGCTTTCCCTAAAATTGTATATTTTGCTGAGCTTATTTTGACATTTCGT
TGAAGTTTTCTCTAATTCGCATTCATTTTAAGTAAAACAATGAGAAATAAAATTACAAAAAATACAAATT
AAAATACAATTTTTAGCTATAATTATAGACGATGCCCTTGTATCCCATTCTGTCTCGCTTGCCCCTACTT
TTTATCTTTTATATACCATAATGAACGCTGCCGCTACTAACCATACCCCGATTTTACATTTCGGACTCCC
AAGGACGTACAAAATAGAAAACTATAGAAAAAAATAATCAGAAAATAGCATGTCATCTCTTTGTAAAACG
CAGTGCCCTACAACAACTAAGAAAATGGCTATCATGCGGAAGCTGGTGAGAAGAACAGCATCGGGACAAG
GGAAGGAAGAACAAAGACAAAGAAAACAAAAGAAAGCAATTGAAAACAAAACAAAACAATTTTCATTCCT
TCTCTTATCATTCCTTTTCTTTTCTTTTCTCTCATTCAACGCACTCCATCGTATCCGTATTCCTCTTATT
TTTTCTCTTTCTCTATATCCATTTCTTTCTCTCTAGGTGTGTCCTCTCTCTCTCTTCAATTTCTCTACTC
CGCATTCCAACGCATCCTTCCCCCAACCTCCCATTTCCTCCTTACGGCCCGATAGCGATCGTCTTTCCCT
CGCTATCACTCGCTACCGGCCCCTCCTCTGCACCGTAACCTCCTACGTATTTACCATATCATAAAGTTTT
TTCCGACGCTTATCGCTGACCCCCTGTCGCCCTCCTATTGGCTTCCGGATTATCTTCTTGTCCATAAGGT
GATCCATGCTTCCTGAAGATTCCCGAAATGTGTCCACTTTGGCGGGGAATCATTCCATCCACTTCTTTCT
CTCTCGCTTTCCTCATTCGGCGCTCCCCTTCCGCGTCTCATTGGTCTTCCGCTCCGTTTTTGCTTTGCCG
ATGTTACTTGGGGAGAGGTGCGATAATCCTTTCGCAAAAACTCGGTTTGACGCCTCCCATGGTATAAATA
GTGGGTGGTGGACAGGTGCCTTCGCTTTTCTTTAAGCAAGAGAATTGCTGCAGGTCGACTCTAGAGATGG
CTCCTAAGAAGAAGCGGAAGGTTGGTATTCACGGGGTGCCTGCGGCTAGCATCTACCAGGAGTTCGTCAA
CAAGTATTCACTGAGTAAGACACTGCGGTTCGAGCTGATCCCACAGGGCAAGACACTGGAGAACATCAAG
GCCCGAGGCCTGATTCTGGACGATGAGAAGCGGGCAAAAGACTATAAGAAAGCCAAGCAGATCATTGATA
AATACCACCAGTTCTTTATCGAGGAAATTCTGAGCTCCGTGTGCATCAGTGAGGATCTGCTGCAGAATTA
CTCAGACGTGTACTTCAAGCTGAAGAAGAGCGACGATGACAACCTGCAGAAGGACTTCAAGTCCGCCAAG
GACACCATCAAGAAACAGATTAGCGAGTACATCAAGGACTCCGAAAAGTTTAAAAATCTGTTCAACCAGA
ATCTGATCGATGCTAAGAAAGGCCAGGAGTCCGACCTGATCCTGTGGCTGAAACAGTCTAAGGACAATGG
GATTGAACTGTTCAAGGCTAACTCCGATATCACTGATATTGACGAGGCACTGGAAATCATCAAGAGCTTC
AAGGGATGGACCACATACTTTAAAGGCTTCCACGAGAACCGCAAGAACGTGTACTCCAGCAACGACATTC
CTACCTCCATCATCTACCGAATCGTCGATGACAATCTGCCAAAGTTCCTGGAGAACAAGGCCAAATATGA
ATCTCTGAAGGACAAAGCTCCCGAGGCAATTAATTACGAACAGATCAAGAAAGATCTGGCTGAGGAACTG
ACATTCGATATCGACTATAAGACTAGCGAGGTGAACCAGAGGGTCTTTTCCCTGGACGAGGTGTTTGAAA
TCGCCAATTTCAACAATTACCTGAACCAGTCCGGCATTACTAAATTCAATACCATCATTGGCGGGAAGTT
TGTGAACGGGGAGAATACCAAGCGCAAGGGAATTAACGAATACATCAATCTGTATAGCCAGCAGATCAAC
GACAAAACTCTGAAGAAATACAAGATGTCTGTGCTGTTCAAACAGATCCTGAGTGATACCGAGTCCAAGT
CTTTTGTCATTGATAAACTGGAAGATGACTCAGACGTGGTCACTACCATGCAGAGCTTTTATGAGCAGAT
CGCCGCTTTCAAGACAGTGGAGGAAAAATCTATTAAGGAAACTCTGAGTCTGCTGTTCGATGACCTGAAA
GCCCAGAAGCTGGACCTGAGTAAGATCTACTTCAAAAACGATAAGAGTCTGACAGACCTGTCACAGCAGG
TGTTTGATGACTATTCCGTGATTGGGACCGCCGTCCTGGAGTACATTACACAGCAGATCGCTCCAAAGAA
CCTGGATAATCCCTCTAAGAAAGAGCAGGAACTGATCGCTAAGAAAACCGAGAAGGCAAAATATCTGAGT
CTGGAAACAATTAAGCTGGCACTGGAGGAGTTCAACAAGCACAGGGATATTGACAAACAGTGCCGCTTTG
AGGAAATCCTGGCCAACTTCGCAGCCATCCCCATGATTTTTGATGAGATCGCCCAGAACAAAGACAATCT
GGCTCAGATCAGTATTAAGTACCAGAACCAGGGCAAGAAAGACCTGCTGCAGGCTTCAGCAGAAGATGAC
GTGAAAGCCATCAAGGATCTGCTGGACCAGACCAACAATCTGCTGCACAAGCTGAAAATCTTCCATATTA
GTCAGTCAGAGGATAAGGCTAATATCCTGGATAAAGACGAACACTTCTACCTGGTGTTCGAGGAATGTTA
CTTCGAGCTGGCAAACATTGTCCCCCTGTATAACAAGATTAGGAACTACATCACACAGAAGCCTTACTCT
GACGAGAAGTTTAAACTGAACTTCGAAAATAGTACCCTGGCCAACGGGTGGGATAAGAACAAGGAGCCTG
ACAACACAGCTATCCTGTTCATCAAGGATGACAAGTACTATCTGGGAGTGATGAATAAGAAAAACAATAA
GATCTTCGATGACAAAGCCATTAAGGAGAACAAAGGGGAAGGATACAAGAAAATCGTGTATAAGCTGCTG
CCCGGCGCAAATAAGATGCTGCCTAAGGTGTTCTTCAGCGCCAAGAGTATCAAATTCTACAACCCATCCG
AGGACATCCTGCGGATTAGAAATCACTCAACACATACTAAGAACGGGAGCCCCCAGAAGGGATATGAGAA
ATTTGAGTTCAACATCGAGGATTGCAGGAAGTTTATTGACTTCTACAAGCAGAGCATCTCCAAACACCCT
GAATGGAAGGATTTTGGCTTCCGGTTTTCCGACACACAGAGATATAACTCTATCGACGAGTTCTACCGCG
AGGTGGAAAATCAGGGGTATAAGCTGACTTTTGAGAACATTTCTGAAAGTTACATCGACAGCGTGGTCAA
TCAGGGAAAGCTGTACCTGTTCCAGATCTATAACAAAGATTTTTCAGCATACAGCAAGGGCAGACCAAAC
CTGCATACACTGTACTGGAAGGCCCTGTTCGATGAGAGGAATCTGCAGGACGTGGTCTATAAACTGAACG
GAGAGGCCGAACTGTTTTACCGGAAGCAGTCTATTCCTAAGAAAATCACTCACCCAGCTAAGGAGGCCAT
CGCTAACAAGAACAAGGACAATCCTAAGAAAGAGAGCGTGTTCGAATACGATCTGATTAAGGACAAGCGG
TTCACCGAAGATAAGTTCTTTTTCCATTGTCCAATCACCATTAACTTCAAGTCAAGCGGCGCTAACAAGT
TCAACGACGAGATCAATCTGCTGCTGAAGGAAAAAGCAAACGATGTGCACATCCTGAGCATTGCCCGAGG
AGAGCGGCATCTGGCCTACTATACCCTGGTGGATGGCAAAGGGAATATCATTAAGCAGGATACATTCAAC
ATCATTGGCAATGACCGGATGAAAACCAACTACCACGATAAACTGGCTGCAATCGAGAAGGATAGAGACT
CAGCTAGGAAGGACTGGAAGAAAATCAACAACATTAAGGAGATGAAGGAAGGCTATCTGAGCCAGGTGGT
CCATGAGATTGCAAAGCTGGTCATCGAATACAATGCCATTGTGGTGTTCGAGGATCTGAACTTCGGCTTT
AAGAGGGGGCGCTTTAAGGTGGAAAAACAGGTCTATCAGAAGCTGGAGAAAATGCTGATCGAAAAGCTGA
ATTACCTGGTGTTTAAAGATAACGAGTTCGACAAGACCGGAGGCGTCCTGAGAGCCTACCAGCTGACAGC
TCCCTTTGAAACTTTCAAGAAAATGGGAAAACAGACAGGCATCATCTACTATGTGCCAGCCGGATTCACT
TCCAAGATCTGCCCCGTGACCGGCTTTGTCAACCAGCTGTACCCTAAATATGAGTCAGTGAGCAAGTCCC
AGGAATTTTTCAGCAAGTTCGATAAGATCTGTTATAATCTGGACAAGGGGTACTTCGAGTTTTCCTTCGA
TTACAAGAACTTCGGCGACAAGGCCGCTAAGGGGAAATGGACCATTGCCTCCTTCGGATCTCGCCTGATC
AACTTTCGAAATTCCGATAAAAACCACAATTGGGACACTAGGGAGGTGTACCCAACCAAGGAGCTGGAAA
AGCTGCTGAAAGACTACTCTATCGAGTATGGACATGGCGAATGCATCAAGGCAGCCATCTGTGGCGAGAG
TGATAAGAAATTTTTCGCCAAGCTGACCTCAGTGCTGAATACAATCCTGCAGATGCGGAACTCAAAGACC
GGGACAGAACTGGACTATCTGATTAGCCCCGTGGCTGATGTCAACGGAAACTTCTTCGACAGCAGACAGG
CACCCAAAAATATGCCTCAGGATGCAGACGCCAACGGGGCCTACCACATCGGGCTGAAGGGACTGATGCT
GCTGGGCCGGATCAAGAACAATCAGGAGGGGAAGAAGCTGAACCTGGTCATTAAGAACGAGGAATACTTC
GAGTTTGTCCAGAATAGAAATAACAAAAGGCCGGCGGCCACGAAAAAGGCCGGCCAGGCAAAAAAGAAAA
AGGGATCCGGTAGTTCCAAGCTTGGCGGCAGCGGCGGCAGCTCCAAACTTGACTCTTATACCCATCTAAG
TTTTTACGAAAAGAGAGAGCTATTTCGTAAGAAACTGCGGGAAATTGAAGGACCCGAAGTAACGCTTGTC
AATGAAGTTGACGATGAACCCTGTCCATCTTTAGATTTTCAATTCATTAGCCAGTACCGCTTAACACAAG
GTGTTATCCCGCCTGATCCAAATTTTCAATCTGGATGCAATTGCTCGTCCCTTGGCGGTTGTGACCTTAA
CAATCCTTCTCGTTGTGAGTGTTTAGATGATTTGGATGAGCCAACTCATTTTGCCTATGATGCACAGGGG
CGGGTCCGTGCAGATACGGGTGCCGTTATATATGAATGCAACTCTTTTTGTTCTTGTTCAATGGAGTGTC
CTAATCGCGTTGTTCAACGTGGTAGAACTCTTCCGCTTGAAATATTTAAAACAAAAGAAAAAGGATGGGG
TGTACGTTCGCTTCGATTTGCCCCTGCTGGCACGTTTATCACTTGCTATTTAGGAGAAGTCATAACTTCA
GCAGAGGCCGCCAAGCGTGACAAAAATTATGACGACGACGGTATTACCTATTTATTTGATTTAGACATGT
TTGATGATGCTAGCGAGTATACAGTGGATGCTCAGAACTATGGAGATGTCTCTCGTTTTTTTAACCACTC
CTGTTCACCTAATATAGCTATTTATTCTGCTGTTCGGAACCATGGATTTCGAACCATTTATGATCTCGCT
TTTTTTGCCATCAAAGACATTCAGCCTCTAGAGGAGCTTACATTTGATTACGCTGGTGCAAAAGATTTCT
CACCTGTTCAATCTCAAAAATCTCAGCAAAATAGAATTTCAAAACTTCGCCGGCAGTGCAAATGTGGTTC
CGCTAATTGTCGTGGCTGGCTTTTCGGTTAATCTCTTCTCGAGTCATGTAATTAGTTATGTCACGCTTAC
ATTCACGCCCTCCCCCCACATCCGCTCTAACCGAAAAGGAAGGAGTTAGACAACCTGAAGTCTAGGTCCC
TATTTATTTTTTTATAGTTATGTTAGTATTAAGAACGTTATTTATATTTCAAATTTTTCTTTTTTTTCTG
TACAGACGCGTGTACGCATGTAACATTATACTGAAAACCTTGCTTGAGAAGGTTTTGGGACGCTCGAAGG
CTTTAATTTGCGATCCCCTTTTCGTTTGCAAGAAGAAAGGAAACAATGGAGAAGAGATCATCCATTTGTA
TGTAAATTTTAGTAAACTTGAAGAAATCACTAACAACTTCTCTTACTTAGGGATTCTATGCAAAACCTTG
TAAATCATCTGATGGAGGACTCGATTTAATGAATTGGAAGGTTGGATTTCCAGGTGGCACTTTTCGGGGA
AATGTGCGCGGAACCCCTATTTGTTTATTTTTCTAAATACATTCAAATATGTATCCGCTCATGAGACAAT
AACCCTGATAAATGCTTCAATAATATTGAAAAAGGAAGAGTATGAGTATTCAACATTTCCGTGTCGCCCT
TATTCCCTTTTTTGCGGCATTTTGCCTTCCTGTTTTTGCTCACCCAGAAACGCTGGTGAAAGTAAAAGAT
GCTGAAGATCAGTTGGGTGCACGAGTGGGTTACATCGAACTGGATCTCAACAGCGGTAAGATCCTTGAGA
GTTTTCGCCCCGAAGAACGTTTTCCAATGATGAGCACTTTTAAAGTTCTGCTATGTGGCGCGGTATTATC
CCGTATTGACGCCGGGCAAGAGCAACTCGGTCGCCGCATACACTATTCTCAGAATGACTTGGTTGAGTAC
TCACCAGTCACAGAAAAGCATCTTACGGATGGCATGACAGTAAGAGAATTATGCAGTGCTGCCATAACCA
TGAGTGATAACACTGCGGCCAACTTACTTCTGACAACGATCGGAGGACCGAAGGAGCTAACCGCTTTTTT
GCACAACATGGGGGATCATGTAACTCGCCTTGATCGTTGGGAACCGGAGCTGAATGAAGCCATACCAAAC
GACGAGCGTGACACCACGATGCCTGTAGCAATGGCAACAACGTTGCGCAAACTATTAACTGGCGAACTAC
TTACTCTAGCTTCCCGGCAACAATTAATAGACTGGATGGAGGCGGATAAAGTTGCAGGACCACTTCTGCG
CTCGGCCCTTCCGGCTGGCTGGTTTATTGCTGATAAATCTGGAGCCGGTGAGCGTGGATCTCGCGGTATC
ATTGCAGCACTGGGGCCAGATGGTAAGCCCTCCCGTATCGTAGTTATCTACACGACGGGGAGTCAGGCAA
CTATGGATGAACGAAATAGACAGATCGCTGAGATAGGTGCCTCACTGATTAAGCATTGGTAACTGTCAGA
CCAAGTTTACTCATATATACTTTAGATTGATTTAAAACTTCATTTTTAATTTAAAAGGATCTAGGTGAAG
ATCCTTTTTGATAATCTCATGACCAAAATCCCTTAACGTGAGTTTTCGTTCCACTGAGCGTCAGACCCCG
TAGAAAAGATCAAAGGATCTTCTTGAGATCCTTTTTTTCTGCGCGTAATCTGCTGCTTGCAAACAAAAAA
ACCACCGCTACCAGCGGTGGTTTGTTTGCCGGATCAAGAGCTACCAACTCTTTTTCCGAAGGTAACTGGC
TTCAGCAGAGCGCAGATACCAAATACTGTTCTTCTAGTGTAGCCGTAGTTAGGCCACCACTTCAAGAACT
CTGTAGCACCGCCTACATACCTCGCTCTGCTAATCCTGTTACCAGTGGCTGCTGCCAGTGGCGATAAGTC
GTGTCTTACCGGGTTGGACTCAAGACGATAGTTACCGGATAAGGCGCAGCGGTCGGGCTGAACGGGGGGT
TCGTGCACACAGCCCAGCTTGGAGCGAACGACCTACACCGAACTGAGATACCTACAGCGTGAGCTATGAG
AAAGCGCCACGCTTCCCGAAGGGAGAAAGGCGGACAGGTATCCGGTAAGCGGCAGGGTCGGAACAGGAGA
GCGCACGAGGGAGCTTCCAGGGGGAAACGCCTGGTATCTTTATAGTCCTGTCGGGTTTCGCCACCTCTGA
CTTGAGCGTCGATTTTTGTGATGCTCGTCAGGGGGGCGGAGCCTATGGAAAAACGCCAGCAACGCGGCCT
TTTTACGGTTCCTGGCCTTTTGCTGGCCTTTTGCTCACATGTTCTTTCCTGCGTTATCCCCTGATTCTGT
GGATAACCGTATTACCGCCTTTGAGTGAGCTGATACCGCTCGCCGCAGCCGAACGACCGAGCGCAGCGAG
TCAGTGAGCGAGGAAGCGGAAG
Features (pLannotate 1.2.2; 24 found; start..end, strand, type, name):
      2..94      +  CDS            lacI (fragment): lac repressor; lacI; The lac repressor binds to the lac operator to inhibit transcription in E. coli. This inhibition can be relieved by adding lactose or isopropyl-β-D-thiogalactopyranoside (IPTG).
    107..128     +  protein_bind   CAP binding site: CAP binding activates transcription in the presence of cAMP. E. coli catabolite activator protein
    143..173     +  promoter       lac promoter: promoter for the E. coli lac operon
    177..199     +  protein_bind   lac operator (fragment): The lac repressor binds to the lac operator to inhibit transcription in E. coli. This inhibition can be relieved by adding lactose or isopropyl-β-D-thiogalactopyranoside (IPTG). lac repressor encoded by lacI
    242..260     +  promoter       T3 promoter: promoter for bacteriophage T3 RNA polymerase
    325..681     +  promoter       rrk1 promoter/leader: promoter and leader RNA for the Schizosaccharomyces pombe rrk1 gene encoding the K-RNA component of RNase P (Jacobs et al., 2014)
    709..760     +  misc_RNA       sTRSV HHRz: hammerhead ribozyme from the tobacco ringspot virus satellite RNA (Khvorova et al., 2003)
    769..791     +  misc_feature   MCS (fragment): pUC18/19 multiple cloning site
    803..862     +  misc_feature   MCS (fragment): pBluescript multiple cloning site
    871..889     -  promoter       T7 promoter: promoter for bacteriophage T7 RNA polymerase
    897..1052    +  CDS            lacZα (fragment): LacZα fragment of β-galactosidase; lacZ fragment
   1056..1511    +  rep_origin     f1 ori (sequence partly withheld): f1 bacteriophage origin of replication; arrow indicates direction of (+) strand synthesis
   1947..2741    -  CDS            S. pombe ura4: orotidine 5'-phosphate decarboxylase, required for uracil biosynthesis; Schizosaccharomyces pombe ura4
   3361..4144    -  rep_origin     ars1: Schizosaccharomyces pombe autonomously replicating sequence ars1
   4330..5071    +  promoter       adh1 promoter: promoter for the Schizosaccharomyces pombe adh1 gene encoding alcohol dehydrogenase
   5073..5091    -  misc_feature   MCS (fragment): pUC18/19 multiple cloning site
   5143..9039    +  CDS            cas12a: CS12A_FRATN - Also known as cpf1 From Francisella tularensis subsp. novicida (strain U112).
   9040..9087    +  CDS            nucleoplasmin NLS: bipartite nuclear localization signal from nucleoplasmin
   9127..10023   +  CDS            clr4 (fragment): CLR4_SCHPO - Also known as kmt1. Experimental evidence at protein level: Swiss-Prot protein existence level 1. Histone methyltransferase which contributes to the establishment of heterochromatin by specifically methylating histone H3 to form H3K9me (PubMed:16024659, PubMed:8138176). Part of the Clr4 methyltransferase complex (ClrC). ClrC preferentially ubiquitylates H3K14 and ClrC-mediated H3 ubiquitination promotes clr4 methyltransferase activity (PubMed:31468675). Clr4 functions as a reader and writer of H3K9 methylation. It sets the H3K9me mark and afterwards this H3K9me mark is recognized
  10039..10286   +  terminator     CYC1 terminator: S. cerevisiae CYC1; transcription terminator for CYC1
  10396..10470   +  CDS            hus5 (fragment): UBC9_SCHPO - Also known as ubc9. Experimental evidence at protein level: Swiss-Prot protein existence level 1. Catalyzes the covalent attachment of ubiquitin-like protein SUMO/Smt3 to other proteins. Required for efficient recovery from DNA damage or S-phase arrest and normal mitosis. This may be as part of a checkpoint independent recovery process. From Schizosaccharomyces pombe (strain 972 / ATCC 24843) (Fission yeast).
  10492..10596   +  promoter       AmpR promoter: bla
  10597..11457   +  CDS            AmpR: β-lactamase; bla; confers resistance to ampicillin, carbenicillin, and related antibiotics
  11628..12216   +  rep_origin     ori: high-copy-number ColE1/pMB1/pBR322/pUC origin of replication
