[The description below was written by a language model from this plasmid's Addgene catalogue record and pLannotate feature annotations shown in this document.]
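Description:
pYZ694 is an E. coli–Schizosaccharomyces pombe shuttle plasmid of about 12.4 kb, built as a crRNA entry vector for CRISPR interference in fission yeast. In bacteria it is maintained through a high-copy ColE1/pUC-type origin and selected with ampicillin (AmpR). In S. pombe it replicates episomally from the ars1 autonomously replicating sequence and is selected by complementation of uracil auxotrophy with the ura4 marker. Remnants of a pBluescript-type backbone are also annotated, including an f1 origin, lac promoter/operator and lacZα fragments, and flanking T3 and T7 promoters.

The plasmid carries two functional units. The first is the effector cassette, in which the S. pombe adh1 promoter drives a nuclease-dead Francisella novicida Cas12a (dFnCas12a, also called dFnCpf1). According to the record it has an N-terminal SV40 NLS, and it is followed by a nucleoplasmin NLS. It is fused at its C-terminus to a fragment of Clr4, the fission yeast histone H3K9 methyltransferase that establishes heterochromatin, and the cassette ends with the CYC1 terminator. The catalogue lists the insert species as human, whereas the annotation traces the Cas12a coding sequence to F. novicida; the record does not explain this difference.

The second unit is the crRNA expression cassette. It consists of the rrk1 promoter and leader RNA, a NotI cloning position named in the stated purpose, and a hammerhead ribozyme from the tobacco ringspot virus satellite RNA. No crRNA is present. A user-supplied crRNA or array would be inserted between the leader and the ribozyme, and ribozyme self-cleavage would then define the 3′ end of the transcript. Once a guide is added, the plasmid is intended to direct dFnCas12a-Clr4 to chosen loci for transcriptional repression.
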