Addgene plasmid #132956: pYZ694
Purpose: crRNA entry vector of Prrk1-Not1-HHR with dFnCas12a-Clr4 in Schizosaccharomyces pombe
Depositing lab: Jef Boeke. Depositing organization: NYU Grossman School of Medicine. Publication: CRISPR-Cas12a system in fission yeast for multiplex genomic editing and CRISPR interference. Zhao Y, Boeke JD. Nucleic Acids Res. 2020 Jun 4;48(10):5788-5798. doi: 10.1093/nar/gkaa329. PubMed 32374858.
Backbone
  Vector backbone: pombe ars1/ura4
  Backbone size w/o insert (bp): 7341
  Total vector size (bp): 12401
  Vector type: CRISPR, Synthetic Biology
  Selectable markers: Spura4
Growth in bacteria
  Bacterial resistance: Ampicillin, 100 μg/mL
  Growth temperature: 30°C
  Growth strain: DH5alpha
  Growth instructions: 30°C recommended for this large plasmid. 37°C may also be fine for bacteria growth.
  Copy number: Unknown
Gene/Insert
  Gene/Insert name: dFnCas12a (alt name: dFnCpf1)
  gRNA/shRNA sequence: N/A
  Species: H. sapiens (human)
  Promoter: adh1
  Tag / fusion protein: nucleoplasmin NLS (C terminal on insert); SV40 NLS (N terminal on insert)
  Cloning method: Gateway Cloning
  Sequencing primers: 5′ CAGTGCCCTACAACAACTAAGAAAATGG; 3′ GGGGATCGCAAATTAAAGCCTTCGAG
Terms and licenses: Academic/Nonprofit Terms; Industry Terms: Not Available to Industry
How to cite: pYZ694 was a gift from Jef Boeke (Addgene plasmid # 132956 ; http://n2t.net/addgene:132956 ; RRID:Addgene_132956)
